>Addgene plasmid #244897 | pHygRB2 | addgene full sequence | sequence record 485986 | Addgene NGS Result
ATCCCGCTTTCCAGTCGGGAAACCTGTCGTGCCAGCTGCATTAATGAATCGGCCAACGCGCGGGGAGAGG
CGGTTTGCGTATTGGGCGAATTCCGCTTCCTCGCTCACTGACTCGCTGCGCTCGGTCGTTCGGCTGCGGC
GAGCGGTATCAGCTCACTCAAAGGCGGTAATACGGTTATCCACAGAATCAGGGGATAACGCAGGAAAGAA
CATGTGAGCAAAAGGCCAGCAAAAGGCCAGGAACCGTAAAAAGGCCGCGTTGCTGGCGTTTTTCCATAGG
CTCCGCCCCCCTGACGAGCATCACAAAAATCGACGCTCAAGTCAGAGGTGGCGAAACCCGACAGGACTAT
AAAGATACCAGGCGTTTCCCCCTGGAAGCTCCCTCGTGCGCTCTCCTGTTCCGACCCTGCCGCTTACCGG
ATACCTGTCCGCCTTTCTCCCTTCGGGAAGCGTGGCGCTTTCTCATAGCTCACGCTGTAGGTATCTCAGT
TCGGTGTAGGTCGTTCGCTCCAAGCTGGGCTGTGTGCACGAACCCCCCATTCAGCCCGACCGCTGCGCCT
TATCCGGTAACTATCGTCTTGAGTCCAACCCGGTAAGACACGACTTATCGCCACTGGCAGCAGCCACTGG
TAACAGGATTAGCAGAGCGAGGTATGTAGGCGGTGCTACAGAGTTCTTGAAGTGGTGGCCTAACTACGGC
TACACTAGAAGAACAGTATTTGGTATCTGCGCTCTGCTGAAGCCAGTTACCTTCGGAAAAAGAGTTGGTA
GCTCTTGATCCGGCAAACAAACCACCGCTGGTAGCGGTGGTTTTTTTGTTTGCAAGCAGCAGATTACGCG
CAGAAAAAAAGGATCTCAAGAAGATCCTTTGATCTTTTCTACGGGGTCTGACGCTCAGTGGAACGAAAAC
TCACGTTAAGGGATTTTGGTCATGAGATTATCAAAAAGGATCTTCACCTAGATCCTTTTAAATTAAAAAT
GAAGTTTTAAATCAATCTAAAGTATATATGAGTAAACTTGGTCTGACAGTTACCAATGCTTAATCAGTGA
GGCACCTATCTCAGCGATCTGTCTATTTCGTTCATCCATAGTTGCCTGACTCCCCGTCGTGTAGATAACT
ACGATACGGGAGGGCTTACCATCTGGCCCCAGTGCTGCAATGATACCGCGAGATCCACGCTCACCGGCTC
CAGATTTATCAGCAATAAACCAGCCAGCCGGAAGGGCCGAGCGCAGAAGTGGTCCTGCAACTTTATCCGC
CTCCATCCAGTCTATTAATTGTTGCCGGGAAGCTAGAGTAAGTAGTTCGCCAGTTAATAGTTTGCGCAAC
GTTGTTGCCATTGCTACAGGCATCGTGGTGTCACGCTCGTCGTTTGGTATGGCTTCATTCAGCTCCGGTT
CCCAACGATCAAGGCGAGTTACATGATCCCCCATGTTGTGCAAAAAAGCGGTTAGCTCCTTCGGTCCTCC
GATCGTTGTCAGAAGTAAGTTGGCCGCAGTGTTATCACTCATGGTTATGGCAGCACTGCATAATTCTCTT
ACTGTCATGCCATCCGTAAGATGCTTTTCTGTGACTGGTGAGTACTCAACCAAGTCATTCTGAGAATAGT
GTATGCGGCGACCGAGTTGCTCTTGCCCGGCGTCAATACGGGATAATACCGCGCCACATAGCAGAACTTT
AAAAGTGCTCATCATTGGAAAACGTTCTTCGGGGCGAAAACTCTCAAGGATCTTACCGCTGTTGAGATCC
AGTTCGATGTAACCCACTCGTGCACCCAACTGATCTTCAGCATCTTTTACTTTCACCAGCGTTTCTGGGT
GAGCAAAAACAGGAAGGCAAAATGCCGCAAAAAAGGGAATAAGGGCGACACGGAAATGTTGAATACTCAT
ACTCTTCCTTTTTCAATATTATTGAAGCATTTATCAGGGTTATTGTCTCATGAGCGGATACATATTTGAA
TGTATTTAGAAAAATAAACAAATAGGGGTTCCGCGCACATTTCCCCGAAAAGTGCCACCTAAATTGTAAG
CGTTAATATTTTGTTAAAATTCGCGTTAAATTTTTGTTAAATCAGCTCATTTTTTAACCAATAGGCCGAA
ATCGGCAAAATCCCTTATAAATCAAAAGAATAGACCGAGATAGGGT
[37 nt withheld, positions 2147-2183]
AAAGAACGTGGACTCCAACGTCAAAGG
[49 nt withheld, positions 2211-2259]
T
[91 nt withheld, positions 2261-2351]
G
[124 nt withheld, positions 2353-2476]
CGTCGGAGCTCATAACTTCGTATAGCATACATTATACGAAGTTATGCGGCCGCTCTAGAACTAGTGGCTG
ACATCCAGTAGACGGAGGCTCAATTGAAAGTAAATATTCCCTGTGTTTAATTGTTATTGTTGTGGTGGAT
AATAGATATTTAATCTGCCAAAATGTGTTCTTTTTACATAGCTGATCAATTTCCAGATATATCGAGACTT
GATGTCATTCCTGGATGAATCGTCTAATGGTGTTAAACCTGATTTGATTAGTTGTCTCTTTGTCGTATTA
GAGTGGATGAGTTCATCCAGTTGTTGAAAAAATGTTCTTATTGTGAAGAAAAACTAATTCGTAGAACCTA
GGTGGCGAAGAGCCTGCAGGTAACCACGCGTTGCATGCTCTTCCGTACGTACCGTCGACGATGTAGGTCA
CGGTCTCGAAGCCGCGGTGCGGGTGCCAGGGCGTGCCCTTGGGCTCCCCGGGCGCGTACTCCACCTCACC
CATCTGGTCCATCATGATGAACGGGTCGAGGTGGCGGTAGTTGATCCCGGCGAACGCGCGGCGCACCGGG
AAGCCCTCGCCCTCGAAACCGCTGGGCGCGGTGGTCACGGTGAGCACGGGACGTGCGACGGCGTCGGCGG
GTGCGGATACGCGGGGCAGCGTCAGCGGGTTCTCGACGGTCACGGCGGGCATGTCGACACTTAAGCGACG
TAACGTGAGATAGGCGGAACACCGGGAAGTTCCTATACTATTTGAAGAATAGGAACTTCTGCAGGAATTC
GATATCGGTGAAGTTCCTATTCTCTAGAAAGTATAGGAACTTCAAAATGGGATCCCCAAAGAAGAAGCGT
AAGGTGTCGATGGTTTCCAAGGGAGAGGCCGTCATCAAGGAGTTCATGCGTTTCAAGGTCCACATGGAGG
GATCCATGAACGGACACGAGTTCGAGATCGAGGGAGAGGGAGAGGGACGTCCATACGAGGGAACCCAAAC
CGCCAAGCTCAAGGTCACCAAGGTAAGTTTAAACATATATATACTAACTAACCCTGATTATTTAAATTTT
CAGGGAGGACCACTCCCATTCTCCTGGGACATCCTCTCCCCACAATTCATGTACGGATCCCGTGCCTTCA
CCAAGCACCCAGCCGACATCCCAGACTACTACAAGCAATCCTTCCCAGAGGGATTCAAGTGGGAGCGTGT
CATGAACTTCGAGGACGGAGGAGCCGTCACCGTCACCCAAGACACCTCCCTCGAGGACGGAACCCTCATC
TACAAGGTAAGTTTAAACAGTTCGGTACTAACTAACCATACATATTTAAATTTTCAGGTCAAGCTCCGTG
GAACCAACTTCCCACCAGACGGACCAGTCATGCAAAAGAAGACCATGGGATGGGAGGCCTCCACCGAGCG
TCTCTACCCAGAGGACGGAGTCCTCAAGGGAGACATCAAGATGGCCCTCCGTCTCAAGGACGGAGGACGT
TACCTCGCCGACTTCAAGGTAAGTTTAAACATGATTTTACTAACTAACTAATCTGATTTAAATTTTCAGA
CCACCTACAAGGCCAAGAAGCCAGTCCAAATGCCAGGAGCCTACAACGTCGACCGTAAGCTCGACATCAC
CTCCCACAACGAGGACTACACCGTCGTCGAGCAATACGAGCGTTCCGAGGGACGTCACTCCACCGGAGGA
ATGGACGAGCTCTACAAGGCCTCCCGTCGTCGTAAGGCCAACCCAACCAAGCTCTCCGAGAACGCCAAGA
AGCTCGCCAAGTAGATCAACTGCTCTAATTCCATCTCGTTTCTCTCTTTTCTTTCAATCTCTTTACCCGT
TTCTCTTCCCCTACGTCCCCCAAACCTACCACTGCACAGTAACACATACACATTCAACGTGTCACAATAA
AAGCCCATCAACACCTTCTCTGTTGTTTTTTTTCTTCAAATGCATTTTTTTCACTTTGTTTAATAATTTT
TACGCATCGGATTTGTAGGATAGTGGAAATTTGTCCTTCAATGCTTCAATTGATTCGACACTTCTCAATA
TTTTTGATCAATAAACCATTGATTTTCTATTTAGAAGAAGATCACTGTAAATAACACCAAAAACATCACA
GCAAAAAAACTCCCACTCAATTATATTACTGTTTTTATTGAAACTAGAATAAATTTGAAAATCTTCAAAG
CATACACAATTAAAAAAAACGAAAAAAGAAAAAGTCCCGTTGATTCTCAAACTTAAATTTTTAAACTTGT
CTGAACCATGTTGTAAGTTTGTAAAAGTTTCCCAGTTGTCCTCGAACAGGTCTAAAAATTGCGGTCATAA
ACTGAAACGTAACATATGATAAGGTATTTTGTGTGCGGTTTTTTCTATGATGTTTCAAAAAAATTTATCA
GAAGTAAAAAACATAAGAAGTGTACACAGAACATTGTGTAGATTTTGGGATAGAATTATTATTAATGGGG
GGAGGGAGCACAATTTTTTTCGACTTTTTATTACGAATTAATTCTATTTTTGAATCTACACAATTTCATT
GTTAGAGGTGACTTAAAAGAAGCTAAAAAACAAAGAAATTAAGAGAAGTTTTTTGATAATAACAAAAATA
GGGGGTGGGAGCACAGGGAGAAAGAGCATGTAGGGATGTTGAAGAGTAATTGGACCCACTTTGTACAAGA
AAGCTGGGTCTATTCCTTTGCCCTCGGACGAGTGCTGGGGCGTCGGTTTCCACTATCGGCGAGTACTTCT
ACACAGCCATCGGTCCAGACGGCCGCGCTTCTGCGGGCGATTTGTGTACGCCCGACAGTCCCGGCTCCGG
ATCGGACGATTGCGTCGCATCGACCCTGCGCCCAAGCTGCATCATCGAAATTGCCGTCAACCAAGCTCTG
ATAGAGTTGGTCAAGACCAATGCGGAGCATATACGCCCGGAGCCGCGGCGATCCTGCAAGCTCCGGATGC
CTCCGCTCGAAGTAGCGCGTCTGCTGCTCCATACAAGCCAACCACGGCCTCCAGAAGAAGATGTTGGCGA
CCTCGTATTGGGAATCCCCGAACATCGCCTCGCTCCAGTCAATGACCGCTGTTATGCGGCCATTGTCCGT
CAGGACATTGTTGGAGCCGAAATCCGCGTGCACGAGGTGCCGGACTTCGGGGCAGTCCTCGGCCCAAAGC
ATCAGCTCATCGAGAGCCTGCGCGACGGACGCACTGACGGTGTCGTCCATCACAGTTTGCCAGTGATACA
CATGGGGATCAGCAATCGCGCATATGAAATCACGCCATGTAGTGTATTGACCGATTCCTTGCGGTCCGAA
TGGGCCGAACCCGCTCGTCTGGCTAAGATCGGCCGCAGCGATCGCATCCATGGCCTCCGCGACCGGCTGC
AGAACAGCGGGCAGTTCGGTTTCAGGCAGGTCTTGCAACGTGACACCCTGTGCACGGCGGGAGATGCAAT
AGGTCAGGCTCTCGCTGAATTCCCCAATGTCAAGCACTTCCGGAATCGGGAGCGCGGCCGATGCAAAGTG
CCGATAAACATAACGATCTTTGTAGAAACCATCGGCGCAGCTATTTACCCGCAGGACATATCCACGCCCT
CCTACATCGAAGCTGAAAGCACGAGATTCTTCGCCCTCCGAGAGCTGCATCAGGTCGGAGACGCTGTCGA
ACTTTTCGATCAGAAACTTCTCGACAGACGTCGCGGTGAGTTCAGGCTTTTTCATGGAGCCTGCTTTTTT
GTACAAACTTGCGGCACCGCCTGACATATTACCTTAAAATTCAAAAATTAATTTCAGATCAGTCATAACC
AAGAAAACAAAATAAACGTTAGGACAGAAAATTCAAATTAATTAAAAATTATGCTGAATAAGAAAATTAC
ATGCAAAGCCTTATTTTCCTCATAGAAACAGTTGAATAACATATTTTTTAATTGAAAACATAGCAAAATT
CGTGGTAAAATTTGTCAAAACCTTGGAAAAAATCGAAAAAAGAACATTTCCCGATGCATTTTCCTATTTC
TCGTTGCCGACAACGTATAAACGTTGAATACTCAGTCAACGAATTTGGCTGCTGGCTTGGACTCTCGCAC
GGAAGAGACGCGTGTGTAGATTTACGACGAAAGCAAAAATG
Features (pLannotate 1.2.2; 15 found; start..end, strand, type, name):
      3..88      -  CDS            lacI (fragment): lac repressor; lacI; The lac repressor binds to the lac operator to inhibit transcription in E. coli. This inhibition can be relieved by adding lactose or isopropyl-β-D-thiogalactopyranoside (IPTG).
    271..859     -  rep_origin     ori: high-copy-number ColE1/pMB1/pBR322/pUC origin of replication
   1030..1890    -  CDS            AmpR: β-lactamase; bla; confers resistance to ampicillin, carbenicillin, and related antibiotics
   1891..1995    -  promoter       AmpR promoter: bla
   2048..2476    -  rep_origin     f1 ori (sequence partly withheld): f1 bacteriophage origin of replication; arrow indicates direction of (+) strand synthesis
   2488..2521    +  protein_bind   loxP: Cre-mediated recombination occurs in the 8-bp core sequence (GCATACAT). Cre recombinase
   2522..2543    +  misc_feature   MCS (fragment): pBluescript multiple cloning site
   2901..2970    +  protein_bind   attB: attB site for the φC31 integrase (Groth et al., 2000) phage φC31 integrase
   3235..3252    +  misc_feature   MCS (fragment): pBluescript multiple cloning site
   3256..3289    +  protein_bind   FRT (minimal): supports FLP-mediated excision but not integration (Turan and Bode, 2011) FLP recombinase from the Saccharomyces cerevisiae 2μ plasmid
   3326..4174    +  CDS            mScarlet: mScarlet is a basic (constitutively fluorescent) red fluorescent protein published in 2016, derived from synthetic construct. It has moderate acid sensitivity.
   4178..4237    +  CDS            EGL-13 NLS (fragment): nuclear localization signal from the C. elegans EGL-13 transcription factor (Lyssenko et al., 2007)
   5122..5142    +  protein_bind   attB2: mutant version of attB; core recombination site for the Gateway® BP reaction BP Clonase™
   5146..6171    -  CDS            HygR: aminoglycoside phosphotransferase from E. coli; aph(4)-Ia; confers resistance to hygromycin
   6177..6197    -  protein_bind   attB1: mutant version of attB; core recombination site for the Gateway® BP reaction BP Clonase™
