[The description below was written by a language model from this plasmid's Addgene catalogue record and pLannotate feature annotations shown in this document.]
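Description:
pHygRB2 is an empty-backbone integration vector for Caenorhabditis elegans, built on pBluescript II SK(+) from which a SapI site was removed, with the worm-specific elements added by multi-insert Golden Gate assembly. In E. coli it is maintained at high copy through the ColE1/pUC-type origin and selected with ampicillin via the bla gene. The pBluescript f1 origin is also retained, and the sequenced record is about 6.6 kb.

The payload is a set of recombinase target sites arranged around a cloning site and two worm markers. According to the record, a loxP site, a multiple cloning site, and FRT3 and FRT sites provide the architecture for rapid recombination-mediated cassette exchange (RMCE) into a matching genomic landing site. A transgene of interest would be placed in the MCS. A φC31 integrase attB site lies between the MCS fragments and is intended for recombination-mediated homolog exchange (RMHE), which the associated work uses to create and manipulate bipartite expression transgenes. Integrants are selected with hygromycin through a resistance gene driven by the rps-0 promoter and terminated by the unc-54 3' UTR. They are marked visually by a nuclear-localized mScarlet (fused to an EGL-13 NLS) followed by the myo-2 3' UTR.

The automated annotation finds loxP, attB, one minimal FRT, mScarlet-NLS and HygR, but does not call the FRT3 site, the rps-0 promoter or the UTRs. The record names no promoter for the Scarlet marker. Short Gateway attB1 and attB2 sequences flank the HygR coding sequence, which may relate to the listed Gateway cloning method, though the record does not explain this.
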