Addgene plasmid #244897: pHygRB2
Purpose: (Empty Backbone) hygR selection nls-Scarlet marked rapid RMCE integration vector with an attB site for RMHE
Depositing lab: Michael Nonet. Depositing organization: Washington University in Saint Louis. Publication: Creation and manipulation of bipartite expression transgenes in C. elegans using phiC31 recombinase. Nonet ML. Genetics. 2026 Jul 6:iyag166. doi: 10.1093/genetics/iyag166. PubMed 42405870.
Backbone
  Vector backbone: pBluescript II SK (+)
  Backbone size (bp): 3000
  Modifications to backbone: 1) Removal of SapI site in pBluescript II SK (+), 2) Addition of a loxP site, MCS, FRT3 site, FRT site, rps-0 promoter, hygromycin resistance gene, unc-54 3' UTR, nls-Scarlet fluorescent protein and myo-2 3' UTR, 3) addition of attB site all via multi-insert Golden Gate Assembly.
  Vector type: Worm Expression ; Recombination Mediated Cassette Exchange; Recombination Mediated Homolog Exchange
  Selectable markers: Hygromycin
Growth in bacteria
  Bacterial resistance: Ampicillin, 100 μg/mL
  Growth temperature: 37°C
  Growth strain: DH5alpha
  Copy number: High Copy
Gene/Insert
  Cloning method: Gateway Cloning
Terms and licenses: Academic/Nonprofit Terms; Industry Terms: Not Available to Industry
Depositor comments: Please visit https://doi.org/10.1101/2024.03.01.583017 for the bioRxiv preprint.
How to cite: pHygRB2 was a gift from Michael Nonet (Addgene plasmid # 244897 ; http://n2t.net/addgene:244897 ; RRID:Addgene_244897)
